>Addgene plasmid #118685 | pDONR 221-XERICO (STOP) | addgene full sequence | sequence record 229752 | Addgene NGS Result
CTTTCCTGCGTTATCCCCTGATTCTGTGGATAACCGTATTACCGCCTTTGAGTGAGCTGATACCGCTCGC
CGCAGCCGAACGACCGAGCGCAGCGAGTCAGTGAGCGAGGAAGCGGAAGAGCGCCCAATACGCAAACCGC
CTCTCCCCGCGCGTTGGCCGATTCATTAATGCAGCTGGCACGACAGGTTTCCCGACTGGAAAGCGGGCAG
TGAGCGCAACGCAATTAATACGCGTACCGCTAGCCAGGAAGAGTTTGTAGAAACGCAAAAAGGCCATCCG
TCAGGATGGCCTTCTGCTTAGTTTGATGCCTGGCAGTTTATGGCGGGCGTCCTGCCCGCCACCCTCCGGG
CCGTTGCTTCACAACGTTCAAATCCGCTCCCGGCGGATTTGTCCTACTCAGGAGAGCGTTCACCGACAAA
CAACAGATAAAACGAAAGGCCCAGTCTTCCGACTGAGCCTTTCGTTTTATTTGATGCCTGGCAGTTCCCT
ACTCTCGCGTTAACGCTAGCATGGATGTTTTCCCAGTCACGACGTTGTAAAACGACGGCCAGTCTTAAGC
TCGGGCCCCAAATAATGATTTTATTTTGACTGATAGTGACCTGTTCGTTGCAACAAATTGATGAGCAATG
CTTTTTTATAATGCCAACTTTGTACAAAAAAGCAGGCTCTATGGGTCTATCAAGTCTTCCTGGTCCATCA
GAAGGAATGTTATGTGTGATATTAGTTAATACAGCATTATCGATCTCCATTGTCAAAGGCATTGTAAGAT
CATTCCTTGGCATAGTAGGAATCAGTCTCTCGCCGTCTTCATCCTCGCCTTCTTCGGTGACGGTATCTTC
AGAGAATTCATCAACTTCAGAGTCATTTGATTTCCGGGTCTGCCAACCAGAGAGTTACCTTGAGGAGTTC
AGGAACCGGACTCCGACACTGAGGTTTGAGAGCTTGTGCAGGTGCAAGAAACAGGCAGACAATGAGTGTT
CTGTGTGTTTGTCGAAATTCCAAGGGGATTCAGAGATCAACAAGCTCAAGTGCGGCCATTTGTTTCACAA
AACATGCTTGGAGAAATGGATAGACTATTGGAACATCACTTGCCCATTGTGTAGGACTCCTCTTGTTGTT
GTGCCAGAAGACCATCAGCTTTCTTCTAATGTTTGGTGAAACCCAGCTTTCTTGTACAAAGTTGGCATTA
TAAGAAAGCATTGCTTATCAATTTGTTGCAACGAACAGGTCACTATCAGTCAAAATAAAATCATTATTTG
CCATCCAGCTGATATCCCCTATAGTGAGTCGTATTACATGGTCATAGCTGTTTCCTGGCAGCTCTGGCCC
GTGTCTCAAAATCTCTGATGTTACATTGCACAAGATAAAAATATATCATCATGAACAATAAAACTGTCTG
CTTACATAAACAGTAATACAAGGGGTGTTATGAGCCATATTCAACGGGAAACGTCGAGGCCGCGATTAAA
TTCCAACATGGATGCTGATTTATATGGGTATAAATGGGCTCGCGATAATGTCGGGCAATCAGGTGCGACA
ATCTATCGCTTGTATGGGAAGCCCGATGCGCCAGAGTTGTTTCTGAAACATGGCAAAGGTAGCGTTGCCA
ATGATGTTACAGATGAGATGGTCAGACTAAACTGGCTGACGGAATTTATGCCTCTTCCGACCATCAAGCA
TTTTATCCGTACTCCTGATGATGCATGGTTACTCACCACTGCGATCCCCGGAAAAACAGCATTCCAGGTA
TTAGAAGAATATCCTGATTCAGGTGAAAATATTGTTGATGCGCTGGCAGTGTTCCTGCGCCGGTTGCATT
CGATTCCTGTTTGTAATTGTCCTTTTAACAGCGATCGCGTATTTCGTCTCGCTCAGGCGCAATCACGAAT
GAATAACGGTTTGGTTGATGCGAGTGATTTTGATGACGAGCGTAATGGCTGGCCTGTTGAACAAGTCTGG
AAAGAAATGCATAAACTTTTGCCATTCTCACCGGATTCAGTCGTCACTCATGGTGATTTCTCACTTGATA
ACCTTATTTTTGACGAGGGGAAATTAATAGGTTGTATTGATGTTGGACGAGTCGGAATCGCAGACCGATA
CCAGGATCTTGCCATCCTATGGAACTGCCTCGGTGAGTTTTCTCCTTCATTACAGAAACGGCTTTTTCAA
AAATATGGTATTGATAATCCTGATATGAATAAATTGCAGTTTCATTTGATGCTCGATGAGTTTTTCTAAT
CAGAATTGGTTAATTGGTTGTAACACTGGCAGAGCATTACGCTGACTTGACGGGACGGCGCAAGCTCATG
ACCAAAATCCCTTAACGTGAGTTACGCGTCGTTCCACTGAGCGTCAGACCCCGTAGAAAAGATCAAAGGA
TCTTCTTGAGATCCTTTTTTTCTGCGCGTAATCTGCTGCTTGCAAACAAAAAAACCACCGCTACCAGCGG
TGGTTTGTTTGCCGGATCAAGAGCTACCAACTCTTTTTCCGAAGGTAACTGGCTTCAGCAGAGCGCAGAT
ACCAAATACTGTTCTTCTAGTGTAGCCGTAGTTAGGCCACCACTTCAAGAACTCTGTAGCACCGCCTACA
TACCTCGCTCTGCTAATCCTGTTACCAGTGGCTGCTGCCAGTGGCGATAAGTCGTGTCTTACCGGGTTGG
ACTCAAGACGATAGTTACCGGATAAGGCGCAGCGGTCGGGCTGAACGGGGGGTTCGTGCACACAGCCCAG
CTTGGAGCGAACGACCTACACCGAACTGAGATACCTACAGCGTGAGCTATGAGAAAGCGCCACGCTTCCC
GAAGGGAGAAAGGCGGACAGGTATCCGGTAAGCGGCAGGGTCGGAACAGGAGAGCGCACGAGGGAGCTTC
CAGGGGGAAACGCCTGGTATCTTTATAGTCCTGTCGGGTTTCGCCACCTCTGACTTGAGCGTCGATTTTT
GTGATGCTCGTCAGGGGGGCGGAGCCTATGGAAAAACGCCAGCAACGCGGCCTTTTTACGGTTCCTGGCC
TTTTGCTGGCCTTTTGCTCACATGTT
Features (pLannotate 1.2.2; 10 found; start..end, strand, type, name):
    121..213     +  CDS            lacI (fragment): lac repressor; lacI; The lac repressor binds to the lac operator to inhibit transcription in E. coli. This inhibition can be relieved by adding lactose or isopropyl-β-D-thiogalactopyranoside (IPTG).
    268..295     -  terminator     rrnB T2 terminator: transcription terminator T2 from the E. coli rrnB gene
    427..470     +  terminator     rrnB T1 terminator: Escherichia coli rrnB; transcription terminator T1 from the E. coli rrnB gene
    517..553     -  CDS            lacZα (fragment): LacZα fragment of β-galactosidase; lacZ fragment
    569..668     +  protein_bind   attL1: mutant version of attL; recombination site for the Gateway® LR reaction LR Clonase™
    671..1156    +  CDS            XERICO: XERIC_ARATH - Experimental evidence at protein level: Swiss-Prot protein existence level 1. Function on abscisic acid homeostasis at post-translational level, probably through ubiquitin/proteasome-dependent substrate- specific degradation. From Arabidopsis thaliana (Mouse-ear cress).
   1161..1260    -  protein_bind   attL2: mutant version of attL; recombination site for the Gateway® LR reaction LR Clonase™
   1278..1296    -  promoter       T7 promoter: promoter for bacteriophage T7 RNA polymerase
   1430..2239    +  CDS            KanR: aminoglycoside phosphotransferase; aph(3')-Ia; confers resistance to kanamycin in bacteria or G418 (Geneticin®) in eukaryotes
   2386..2974    +  rep_origin     ori: high-copy-number ColE1/pMB1/pBR322/pUC origin of replication
