[The description below was written by a language model from this plasmid's Addgene catalogue record and pLannotate feature annotations shown in this document.]
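Description:
pDONR 221-XERICO (STOP) is a Gateway entry clone built on the pDONR 221 backbone, carrying the coding sequence of the Arabidopsis thaliana gene XERICO (AT2G04240). It is a small plasmid of about 3 kb, maintained in E. coli through a high-copy ColE1/pUC-type origin of replication and selected with kanamycin via an aminoglycoside phosphotransferase (KanR) gene. The sequence annotation also picks up typical backbone elements: rrnB T1 and T2 transcription terminators upstream of the cloning site, which insulate the insert from read-through transcription, a T7 promoter downstream of the insert in reverse orientation, and short lacI and lacZα fragments that are vestigial remnants rather than functional genes.

The 489 bp XERICO open reading frame sits between attL1 and attL2 sites, showing that it was introduced by Gateway recombination and is ready for transfer by an LR reaction into any compatible attR destination vector. The entry clone has no promoter positioned to express the insert in plants; expression elements are supplied by the chosen destination vector. The "(STOP)" in the name suggests that the native stop codon has been kept, which would suit untagged or N-terminally tagged expression rather than C-terminal fusions, although the record does not say this explicitly. XERICO encodes a RING-type ubiquitin E3 ligase implicated in abscisic acid homeostasis, probably through ubiquitin/proteasome-dependent degradation of specific substrates. The plasmid belongs to a collection of clones made for genomic and phenomic screens of Arabidopsis RING E3 ligases, covering flower-related functions and ABA responses in seed germination.
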