Addgene plasmid #118685: pDONR 221-XERICO (STOP)
Depositing lab: Kristiina Himanen. Publication: Genomic and Phenomic Screens for Flower Related RING Type Ubiquitin E3 Ligases in Arabidopsis. Pavicic M, Mouhu K, Wang F, Bilicka M, Chovancek E, Himanen K. Front Plant Sci. 2017 Mar 28;8:416. doi: 10.3389/fpls.2017.00416. eCollection 2017. PubMed 28400782.
Backbone
  Vector backbone: pDONR 221
  Vector type: Other
Growth in bacteria
  Bacterial resistance: Kanamycin, 50 μg/mL
  Growth temperature: 37°C
  Growth strain: DH5alpha
  Copy number: High Copy
Gene/Insert
  Gene/Insert name: XERICO
  Species: A. thaliana (mustard weed)
  Insert size (bp): 489
  Entrez Gene: XERICO (a.k.a. AT2G04240)
  Cloning method: Gateway Cloning
Terms and licenses: Academic/Nonprofit Terms; Industry Terms: Not Available to Industry
Depositor comments: Our work is based on genomic approaches in Arabidopsis thaliana and groups of genes are presented in all of the following publications: Pavicic Mirko (2019). Multifaceted roles of RING-type ubiquitin E3 ligases: reverse phenomic approaches. http://urn.fi/URN:ISBN:978-951-51-5483-5 Pavicic M., Mouhu K., Wang F., Bilicka M., Chovancek E., & Himanen K. (2017). Genomic and phenomic screens for flower related RING type ubiquitin E3 ligases in Arabidopsis. Frontiers in Plant Science. doi.org/10.3389/fpls.2017.00416 Pavicic M., Wang F., Mouhu K., Himanen K. (2019). High throughput in vitro seed germination screen identified new ABA responsive RING-type ubiquitin E3 ligases in Arabidopsis thaliana. Plant Cell Tissue and Organ Culture. https://link.springer.com/article/10.1007/s11240-019-01700-9
How to cite: pDONR 221-XERICO (STOP) was a gift from Kristiina Himanen (Addgene plasmid # 118685 ; http://n2t.net/addgene:118685 ; RRID:Addgene_118685)
